Addgene plasmid #216814: pDM052
Purpose: Aspergillus nidulans codon-adjusted mNeonGreen fluorescent protein, includes linker for C-terminal tagging.
Depositing lab: Ken Sawin. Depositing organization: University of Edinburgh. Publication: Improved gene editing and fluorescent-protein tagging in Aspergillus nidulans using a Golden Gate-based CRISPR-Cas9 plasmid system. Modaffari D, Finlayson A, Miao Y, Wallace EWJ, Sawin KE. Wellcome Open Res. 2024 Oct 17;9:602. doi: 10.12688/wellcomeopenres.23086.1. eCollection 2024. PubMed 39640368.
Backbone
  Vector backbone: pUC19
  Vector type: Bacterial Expression
Growth in bacteria
  Bacterial resistance: Ampicillin, 100 μg/mL
  Growth temperature: 37°C
  Growth strain: DH5alpha
  Copy number: High Copy
Gene/Insert
  Gene/Insert name: mNeonGreen
  Species: Synthetic
  Mutation: Aspergillus nidulans codon-adjusted
  Tag / fusion protein: VinnyLinker (N terminal on insert)
  Cloning method: Gibson Cloning
  Sequencing primers: 5′ M13 Forward; 3′ M13 Reverse
Resource information
  A portion of this plasmid was derived from a plasmid made by: Synthethic gene fragment from IDT
Terms and licenses: Academic/Nonprofit Terms; Industry Terms: Not Available to Industry
How to cite: pDM052 was a gift from Ken Sawin (Addgene plasmid # 216814 ; http://n2t.net/addgene:216814 ; RRID:Addgene_216814)
