[The description below was written by a language model from this plasmid's Addgene catalogue record and pLannotate feature annotations shown in this document.]
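Description:
pDM052 is a small (about 3.4 kb) pUC19-based plasmid that serves as a source of an Aspergillus nidulans codon-adjusted mNeonGreen coding sequence for fluorescent-protein tagging. It is maintained in E. coli through the high-copy ColE1/pUC origin and selected with ampicillin via the β-lactamase gene and its native promoter. The remaining annotated elements are pUC19 backbone remnants: fragments of lacZα, the multiple cloning site, lacI, bom and rop, together with the lac promoter, lac operator and CAP binding site.

The insert, made from a synthetic gene fragment and introduced by Gibson assembly into the lacZα/MCS region, encodes mNeonGreen, a bright, rapidly maturing monomeric green/yellow fluorescent protein originally derived from Branchiostoma lanceolatum. A linker (recorded as "VinnyLinker") sits at the N-terminal end of the fluorescent protein, so that when the cassette is fused downstream of a gene of interest the linker separates the target protein from the tag; this is what makes it suitable for C-terminal tagging. The linker is not annotated separately in the feature table, which shows only the mNeonGreen open reading frame. That reading frame lies on the opposite strand from the lac promoter, and no fungal promoter, terminator or Aspergillus selection marker is annotated. So although it is catalogued as a bacterial expression vector, the plasmid appears to act as a template or donor-part plasmid rather than an expression construct in its own right.

The associated publication describes a Golden Gate-based CRISPR-Cas9 plasmid system for gene editing and fluorescent-protein tagging in A. nidulans. pDM052 presumably supplies the tag sequence for building the fusions used there, though the record does not detail how it is deployed.
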