Features (pLannotate 1.2.2; 12 found; start..end, strand, type, name):
    137..236     +  misc_feature   bom (fragment): basis of mobility region from pBR322
    242..399     -  CDS            lacZα (fragment): LacZα fragment of β-galactosidase; lacZ fragment
    450..1157    +  CDS            mNeonGreen: mNeonGreen is a basic (constitutively fluorescent) green/yellow fluorescent protein published in 2013, derived from Branchiostoma lanceolatum. It is reported to be a very rapidly-maturing monomer with moderate acid sensitivity.
   1163..1196    +  misc_feature   MCS (fragment): pUC18/19 multiple cloning site
   1233..1249    -  protein_bind   lac operator: The lac repressor binds to the lac operator to inhibit transcription in E. coli. This inhibition can be relieved by adding lactose or isopropyl-β-D-thiogalactopyranoside (IPTG). lac repressor encoded by lacI
   1257..1287    -  promoter       lac promoter: promoter for the E. coli lac operon
   1302..1323    -  protein_bind   CAP binding site: CAP binding activates transcription in the presence of cAMP. E. coli catabolite activator protein
   1336..1428    -  CDS            lacI (fragment): lac repressor; lacI; The lac repressor binds to the lac operator to inhibit transcription in E. coli. This inhibition can be relieved by adding lactose or isopropyl-β-D-thiogalactopyranoside (IPTG).
   1611..2199    -  rep_origin     ori: high-copy-number ColE1/pMB1/pBR322/pUC origin of replication
   2370..3230    -  CDS            AmpR: β-lactamase; bla; confers resistance to ampicillin, carbenicillin, and related antibiotics
   3231..3335    -  promoter       AmpR promoter: bla
   3430..35      +  CDS            rop (fragment) (across the origin): Rop protein, which maintains plasmids at low copy number; rop
>Addgene plasmid #216814 | pDM052 | addgene full sequence | sequence record 429539 | Addgene NGS Result
TCGCGCGTTTCGGTGATGACGGTGAAAACCTCTGACACATGCAGCTCCCGGAGACGGTCACAGCTTGTCT
GTAAGCGGATGCCGGGAGCAGACAAGCCCGTCAGGGCGCGTCAGCGGGTGTTGGCGGGTGTCGGGGCTGG
CTTAACTATGCGGCATCAGAGCAGATTGTACTGAGAGTGCACCATATGCGGTGTGAAATACCGCACAGAT
GCGTAAGGAGAAAATACCGCATCAGGCGCCATTCGCCATTCAGGCTGCGCAACTGTTGGGAAGGGCGATC
GGTGCGGGCCTCTTCGCTATTACGCCAGCTGGCGAAAGGGGGATGTGCTGCAAGGCGATTAAGTTGGGTA
ACGCCAGGGTTTTCCCAGTCACGACGTTGTAAAACGACGGCCAGTGAATTCGAGCTCGGTACCCGGGGAC
AAGCTGCTGCTTTAGAATTAGTTGATCCTATGGTCTCCAAGGGTGAGGAGGACAACATGGCCTCCCTCCC
CGCCACCCACGAGTTACACATCTTTGGTTCCATCAACGGTGTCGACTTCGACATGGTCGGTCAGGGTACC
GGTAACCCCAACGACGGTTACGAGGAGCTCAACCTCAAGTCCACCAAGGGTGACCTCCAGTTCTCCCCCT
GGATTCTCGTCCCTCATATCGGTTACGGTTTCCACCAGTACCTCCCCTACCCTGACGGTATGTCCCCCTT
CCAGGCCGCCATGGTTGATGGTTCCGGTTACCAGGTCCACCGCACTATGCAGTTTGAAGATGGTGCCTCC
CTCACCGTCAACTACCGCTACACCTACGAGGGTTCCCACATCAAAGGTGAAGCCCAGGTCAAGGGTACCG
GTTTCCCTGCTGACGGTCCTGTCATGACCAACTCCCTCACCGCTGCTGACTGGTGCCGTTCCAAGAAGAC
TTACCCCAACGACAAGACCATCATCTCCACCTTCAAGTGGTCCTACACCACCGGTAATGGTAAGCGCTAC
CGCTCCACCGCCCGCACCACCTACACCTTTGCCAAGCCTATGGCCGCCAACTATCTCAAGAACCAGCCCA
TGTACGTCTTCCGTAAGACCGAGCTCAAGCACTCCAAGACCGAGCTCAACTTCAAGGAGTGGCAGAAGGC
CTTCACCGACGTCATGGGTATGGACGAGCTCTACAAGTAATAATCCTCTAGAGTCGACCTGCAGGCATGC
AAGCTTGGCGTAATCATGGTCATAGCTGTTTCCTGTGTGAAATTGTTATCCGCTCACAATTCCACACAAC
ATACGAGCCGGAAGCATAAAGTGTAAAGCCTGGGGTGCCTAATGAGTGAGCTAACTCACATTAATTGCGT
TGCGCTCACTGCCCGCTTTCCAGTCGGGAAACCTGTCGTGCCAGCTGCATTAATGAATCGGCCAACGCGC
GGGGAGAGGCGGTTTGCGTATTGGGCGCTCTTCCGCTTCCTCGCTCACTGACTCGCTGCGCTCGGTCGTT
CGGCTGCGGCGAGCGGTATCAGCTCACTCAAAGGCGGTAATACGGTTATCCACAGAATCAGGGGATAACG
CAGGAAAGAACATGTGAGCAAAAGGCCAGCAAAAGGCCAGGAACCGTAAAAAGGCCGCGTTGCTGGCGTT
TTTCCATAGGCTCCGCCCCCCTGACGAGCATCACAAAAATCGACGCTCAAGTCAGAGGTGGCGAAACCCG
ACAGGACTATAAAGATACCAGGCGTTTCCCCCTGGAAGCTCCCTCGTGCGCTCTCCTGTTCCGACCCTGC
CGCTTACCGGATACCTGTCCGCCTTTCTCCCTTCGGGAAGCGTGGCGCTTTCTCATAGCTCACGCTGTAG
GTATCTCAGTTCGGTGTAGGTCGTTCGCTCCAAGCTGGGCTGTGTGCACGAACCCCCCGTTCAGCCCGAC
CGCTGCGCCTTATCCGGTAACTATCGTCTTGAGTCCAACCCGGTAAGACACGACTTATCGCCACTGGCAG
CAGCCACTGGTAACAGGATTAGCAGAGCGAGGTATGTAGGCGGTGCTACAGAGTTCTTGAAGTGGTGGCC
TAACTACGGCTACACTAGAAGAACAGTATTTGGTATCTGCGCTCTGCTGAAGCCAGTTACCTTCGGAAAA
AGAGTTGGTAGCTCTTGATCCGGCAAACAAACCACCGCTGGTAGCGGTGGTTTTTTTGTTTGCAAGCAGC
AGATTACGCGCAGAAAAAAAGGATCTCAAGAAGATCCTTTGATCTTTTCTACGGGGTCTGACGCTCAGTG
GAACGAAAACTCACGTTAAGGGATTTTGGTCATGAGATTATCAAAAAGGATCTTCACCTAGATCCTTTTA
AATTAAAAATGAAGTTTTAAATCAATCTAAAGTATATATGAGTAAACTTGGTCTGACAGTTACCAATGCT
TAATCAGTGAGGCACCTATCTCAGCGATCTGTCTATTTCGTTCATCCATAGTTGCCTGACTCCCCGTCGT
GTAGATAACTACGATACGGGAGGGCTTACCATCTGGCCCCAGTGCTGCAATGATACCGCGAGACCCACGC
TCACCGGCTCCAGATTTATCAGCAATAAACCAGCCAGCCGGAAGGGCCGAGCGCAGAAGTGGTCCTGCAA
CTTTATCCGCCTCCATCCAGTCTATTAATTGTTGCCGGGAAGCTAGAGTAAGTAGTTCGCCAGTTAATAG
TTTGCGCAACGTTGTTGCCATTGCTACAGGCATCGTGGTGTCACGCTCGTCGTTTGGTATGGCTTCATTC
AGCTCCGGTTCCCAACGATCAAGGCGAGTTACATGATCCCCCATGTTGTGCAAAAAAGCGGTTAGCTCCT
TCGGTCCTCCGATCGTTGTCAGAAGTAAGTTGGCCGCAGTGTTATCACTCATGGTTATGGCAGCACTGCA
TAATTCTCTTACTGTCATGCCATCCGTAAGATGCTTTTCTGTGACTGGTGAGTACTCAACCAAGTCATTC
TGAGAATAGTGTATGCGGCGACCGAGTTGCTCTTGCCCGGCGTCAATACGGGATAATACCGCGCCACATA
GCAGAACTTTAAAAGTGCTCATCATTGGAAAACGTTCTTCGGGGCGAAAACTCTCAAGGATCTTACCGCT
GTTGAGATCCAGTTCGATGTAACCCACTCGTGCACCCAACTGATCTTCAGCATCTTTTACTTTCACCAGC
GTTTCTGGGTGAGCAAAAACAGGAAGGCAAAATGCCGCAAAAAAGGGAATAAGGGCGACACGGAAATGTT
GAATACTCATACTCTTCCTTTTTCAATATTATTGAAGCATTTATCAGGGTTATTGTCTCATGAGCGGATA
CATATTTGAATGTATTTAGAAAAATAAACAAATAGGGGTTCCGCGCACATTTCCCCGAAAAGTGCCACCT
GACGTCTAAGAAACCATTATTATCATGACATTAACCTATAAAAATAGGCGTATCACGAGGCCCTTTCGTC
